>Addgene plasmid #227681 | pZac2.1-GfaABC1D-2xEzrin-BioID2-HA | addgene full sequence | sequence record 459562 | Addgene NGS Result
AGCGCCCAATACGCAAACCGCCTCTCCCCGCGCGTTGGCCGATTCATTAATGCAGCTGGCACGACAGGTT
TCCCGACTGGAAAGCGGGCAGTGAGCGCAACGCAATTAATGTGAGTTAGCTCACTCATTAGGCACCCCAG
GCTTTACACTTTATGCTTCCGGCTCGTATGTTGTGTGGAATTGTGAGCGGATAACAATTTCACACAGGAA
ACAGCTATGACCATGATTACGCCAGATTTAATTAAGGCCTTAATTAGGCTGCGCGCTCGCTCGCTCACTG
AGGCCGCCCGGGCAAAGCCCGGGCGTCGGGCGACCTTTGGTCGCCCGGCCTCAGTGAGCGAGCGAGCGCG
CAGAGAGGGAGTGGCCAACTCCATCACTAGGGGTTCCTTGTAGTTAATGATTAACCCGCCATGCTACTTA
TCTACGTAGCCATGCTCTAGGAAGATCTAACATATCCTGGTGTGGAGTAGGGGACGCTGCTCTGACAGAG
GCTCGGGGGCCTGAGCTGGCTCTGTGAGCTGGGGAGGAGGCAGACAGCCAGGCCTTGTCTGCAAGCAGAC
CTGGCAGCATTGGGCTGGCCGCCCCCCAGGGCCTCCTCTTCATGCCCAGTGAATGACTCACCTTGGCACA
GACACAATGTTCGGGGTGGGCACAGTGCCTGCTTCCCGCCGCACCCCAGCCCCCCTCAAATGCCTTCCGA
GAAGCCCATTGAGCAGGGGGCTTGCATTGCACCCCAGCCTGACAGCCTGGCATCTTGGGATAAAAGCAGC
ACAGCCCCCTAGGGGCTGCCCTTGCTGTGTGGCGCCACCGGCGGTGGAGAACAAGGCTCTATTCAGCCTG
TGCCCAGGAAAGGGGATCAGGGGATGCCCAGGCATGGACAGTGGGTGGCAGGGGGGGAGAGGAGGGCTGT
CTGCTTCCCAGAAGTCCAAGGACACAAATGGGTGAGGGGAGAGCTCTCCCCATAGCTGGGCTGCGGCCCA
ACCCCACCCCCTCAGGCTATGCCAGGGGGTGTTGCCAGGGGCACCCGGGCATCGCCAGTCTAGCCCACTC
CTTCATAAAGCCCTCGCATCCCAGGAGCGAGCAGAGCCAGAGCAGGTTGGAGAGGAGACGCATCACCTCC
GCTGCTCGCAAGCTTTATTGCGGTAGTTTATCACAGTTAAATTGCTAACGCAGTCAGTGCTTCTGACACA
ACAGTCTCGAACTTAAGCTGCAGAAGTTGGTCGTGAGGCACTGGGCAGGTAAGTATCAAGGTTACAAGAC
AGGTTTAAGGAGACCAATAGAAACTGGGCTTGTCGAGACAGAGAAGACTCTTGCGTTTCTGATAGGCACC
TATTGGTCTTACTGACATCCACTTTGCCTTTCTCTCCACAGGTGTCCACTCCCAGTTCAATTACAGCTCT
TAAGGCTAGAGTACTTAATACGACTCACTATAGGCTAGCCTCGAGAATTCACCATGCCGAAACCAATCAA
TGTCCGAGTTACCACCATGGATGCAGAGCTGGAGTTTGCAATCCAGCCAAATACAACTGGAAAACAGCTT
TTTGATCAGGTGGTAAAGACTATCGGCCTCCGGGAAGTGTGGTACTTTGGCCTCCACTATGTGGATAATA
AAGGATTTCCTACCTGGCTGAAGCTGGATAAGAAGGTGTCTGCCCAGGAGGTCAGGAAGGAGAATCCCCT
CCAGTTCAAGTTCCGGGCCAAGTTCTACCCTGAAGATGTGGCTGAGGAGCTCATCCAGGACATCACCCAG
AAACTTTTCTTCCTCCAAGTGAAGGAAGGAATCCTTAGCGATGAGATCTACTGCCCCCCTGAGACTGCCG
TGCTCTTGGGGTCCTACGCTGTGCAGGCCAAGTTTGGGGACTACAACAAAGAAGTGCACAAGTCTGGGTA
CCTCAGCTCTGAGCGGCTGATCCCTCAAAGAGTGATGGACCAGCACAAACTTACCAGGGACCAGTGGGAG
GACCGGATCCAGGTGTGGCATGCGGAACACCGTGGGATGCTCAAAGATAATGCTATGTTGGAATACCTGA
AGATTGCTCAGGACCTGGAAATGTATGGAATCAACTATTTCGAGATAAAAAACAAGAAAGGAACAGACCT
TTGGCTTGGAGTTGATGCCCTTGGACTGAATATTTATGAGAAAGATGATAAGTTAACCCCAAAGATTGGC
TTTCCTTGGAGTGAAATCAGGAACATCTCTTTCAATGACAAAAAGTTTGTCATTAAACCCATCGACAAGA
AGGCACCTGACTTTGTGTTTTATGCCCCACGTCTGAGAATCAACAAGCGGATCCTGCAGCTCTGCATGGG
CAACCATGAGTTGTATATGCGCCGCAGGAAGCCTGACACCATCGAGGTGCAGCAGATGAAGGCCCAGGCC
CGGGAGGAGAAGCATCAGAAGCAGCTGGAGCGGCAACAGCTGGAAACAGAGAAGAAAAGGAGAGAAACCG
TGGAGAGAGAGAAAGAGCAGATGATGCGCGAGAAGGAGGAGTTGATGCTGCGGCTGCAGGACTATGAGGA
GAAGACAAAGAAGGCAGAGAGAGAGCTCTCGGAGCAGATTCAGAGGGCCCTGCAGCTGGAGGAGGAGAGG
AAGCGGGCACAGGAGGAGGCCGAGCGCCTAGAGGCTGACCGTATGGCTGCACTGCGGGCTAAGGAGGAGC
TGGAGAGACAGGCGGTGGATCAGATAAAGAGCCAGGAGCAGCTGGCTGCGGAGCTTGCAGAATACACTGC
CAAGATTGCCCTCCTGGAAGAGGCGCGGAGGCGCAAGGAGGATGAAGTTGAAGAGTGGCAGCACAGGGCC
AAAGAAGCCCAGGATGACCTGGTGAAGACCAAGGAGGAGCTGCACCTGGTGATGACAGCACCCCCGCCCC
CACCACCCCCCGTGTACGAGCCGGTGAGCTACCATGTCCAGGAGAGCTTGCAGGATGAGGGCGCAGAGCC
CACGGGCTACAGCGCGGAGCTGTCTAGTGAGGGCATCCGGGATGACCGCAATGAGGAGAAGCGCATCACT
GAGGCAGAGAAGAACGAGCGTGTGCAGCGGCAGCTGCTGACGCTGAGCAGCGAGCTGTCCCAGGCCCGAG
ATGAGAATAAGAGGACCCACAATGACATCATCCACAACGAGAACATGAGGCAAGGCCGGGACAAGTACAA
GACGCTGCGGCAGATCCGGCAGGGCAACACCAAGCAGCGCATCGACGAGTTCGAGGCCCTGTCGGAATTC
ACCATGCCGAAACCAATCAATGTCCGAGTTACCACCATGGATGCAGAGCTGGAGTTTGCAATCCAGCCAA
ATACAACTGGAAAACAGCTTTTTGATCAGGTGGTAAAGACTATCGGCCTCCGGGAAGTGTGGTACTTTGG
CCTCCACTATGTGGATAATAAAGGATTTCCTACCTGGCTGAAGCTGGATAAGAAGGTGTCTGCCCAGGAG
GTCAGGAAGGAGAATCCCCTCCAGTTCAAGTTCCGGGCCAAGTTCTACCCTGAAGATGTGGCTGAGGAGC
TCATCCAGGACATCACCCAGAAACTTTTCTTCCTCCAAGTGAAGGAAGGAATCCTTAGCGATGAGATCTA
CTGCCCCCCTGAGACTGCCGTGCTCTTGGGGTCCTACGCTGTGCAGGCCAAGTTTGGGGACTACAACAAA
GAAGTGCACAAGTCTGGGTACCTCAGCTCTGAGCGGCTGATCCCTCAAAGAGTGATGGACCAGCACAAAC
TTACCAGGGACCAGTGGGAGGACCGGATCCAGGTGTGGCATGCGGAACACCGTGGGATGCTCAAAGATAA
TGCTATGTTGGAATACCTGAAGATTGCTCAGGACCTGGAAATGTATGGAATCAACTATTTCGAGATAAAA
AACAAGAAAGGAACAGACCTTTGGCTTGGAGTTGATGCCCTTGGACTGAATATTTATGAGAAAGATGATA
AGTTAACCCCAAAGATTGGCTTTCCTTGGAGTGAAATCAGGAACATCTCTTTCAATGACAAAAAGTTTGT
CATTAAACCCATCGACAAGAAGGCACCTGACTTTGTGTTTTATGCCCCACGTCTGAGAATCAACAAGCGG
ATCCTGCAGCTCTGCATGGGCAACCATGAGTTGTATATGCGCCGCAGGAAGCCTGACACCATCGAGGTGC
AGCAGATGAAGGCCCAGGCCCGGGAGGAGAAGCATCAGAAGCAGCTGGAGCGGCAACAGCTGGAAACAGA
GAAGAAAAGGAGAGAAACCGTGGAGAGAGAGAAAGAGCAGATGATGCGCGAGAAGGAGGAGTTGATGCTG
CGGCTGCAGGACTATGAGGAGAAGACAAAGAAGGCAGAGAGAGAGCTCTCGGAGCAGATTCAGAGGGCCC
TGCAGCTGGAGGAGGAGAGGAAGCGGGCACAGGAGGAGGCCGAGCGCCTAGAGGCTGACCGTATGGCTGC
ACTGCGGGCTAAGGAGGAGCTGGAGAGACAGGCGGTGGATCAGATAAAGAGCCAGGAGCAGCTGGCTGCG
GAGCTTGCAGAATACACTGCCAAGATTGCCCTCCTGGAAGAGGCGCGGAGGCGCAAGGAGGATGAAGTTG
AAGAGTGGCAGCACAGGGCCAAAGAAGCCCAGGATGACCTGGTGAAGACCAAGGAGGAGCTGCACCTGGT
GATGACAGCACCCCCGCCCCCACCACCCCCCGTGTACGAGCCGGTGAGCTACCATGTCCAGGAGAGCTTG
CAGGATGAGGGCGCAGAGCCCACGGGCTACAGCGCGGAGCTGTCTAGTGAGGGCATCCGGGATGACCGCA
ATGAGGAGAAGCGCATCACTGAGGCAGAGAAGAACGAGCGTGTGCAGCGGCAGCTGCTGACGCTGAGCAG
CGAGCTGTCCCAGGCCCGAGATGAGAATAAGAGGACCCACAATGACATCATCCACAACGAGAACATGAGG
CAAGGCCGGGACAAGTACAAGACGCTGCGGCAGATCCGGCAGGGCAACACCAAGCAGCGCATCGACGAGT
TCGAGGCCCTGTCGGAATTCACCATGTTCAAAAATCTTATTTGGCTGAAGGAAGTTGATAGCACCCAGGA
GCGGCTTAAGGAATGGAATGTCTCCTATGGCACTGCACTCGTCGCCGATAGACAGACCAAAGGTAGAGGC
GGTCTCGGACGGAAGTGGTTGAGTCAGGAGGGCGGTCTTTACTTCTCTTTCTTGTTGAATCCAAAAGAGT
TTGAAAATTTGTTGCAACTTCCACTGGTCTTGGGACTCTCCGTGAGCGAGGCACTCGAAGAGATTACAGA
GATACCATTTAGTCTGAAGTGGCCCAACGACGTTTATTTTCAGGAGAAAAAGGTTTCAGGGGTCCTTTGT
GAGCTCAGTAAGGACAAGCTGATAGTGGGAATCGGTATAAACGTGAATCAAAGAGAGATCCCTGAAGAGA
TCAAGGATCGGGCCACAACACTTTATGAAATCACTGGAAAGGATTGGGACAGAAAGGAGGTCTTGCTGAA
GGTTCTCAAGCGAATTTCCGAAAATCTCAAGAAATTTAAGGAAAAATCCTTTAAAGAGTTCAAAGGAAAA
ATTGAGTCAAAGATGTTGTACCTTGGAGAGGAGGTTAAACTCTTGGGAGAAGGCAAGATTACCGGGAAAC
TTGTGGGCCTGAGTGAAAAGGGCGGTGCTTTGATACTTACAGAGGAAGGCATAAAGGAGATACTGTCCGG
CGAATTTAGCTTGCGACGGTCAGCTAGCGCTTACCCTTACGATGTACCGGATTACGCATCTAGAGTCGAC
CCGGGCGGCCGCTTCGAGCAGACATGATAAGATACATTGATGAGTTTGGACAAACCACAACTAGAATGCA
GTGAAAAAAATGCTTTATTTGTGAAATTTGTGATGCTATTGCTTTATTTGTAACCATTATAAGCTGCAAT
AAACAAGTTAACAACAACAATTGCATTCATTTTATGTTTCAGGTTCAGGGGGAGATGTGGGAGGTTTTTT
AAAGCAAGTAAAACCTCTACAAATGTGGTAAAATCGATAAGGATCTTCCTAGAGCATGGCTACGTAGATA
AGTAGCATGGCGGGTTAATCATTAACTACAAGGAACCCCTAGTGATGGAGTTGGCCACTCCCTCTCTGCG
CGCTCGCTCGCTCACTGAGGCCGGGCGACCAAAGGTCGCCCGACGCCCGGGCTTTGCCCGGGCGGCCTCA
GTGAGCGAGCGAGCGCGCAGCCTTAATTAACCTAATTCACTGGCCGTCGTTTTACAACGTCGTGACTGGG
AAAACCCTGGCGTTACCCAACTTAATCGCCTTGCAGCACATCCCCCTTTCGCCAGCTGGCGTAATAGCGA
AGAGGCCCGCACCGATCGCCCTTCCCAACAGTTGCGCAGCCTGAATGGCGAATGGG
[124 nt withheld, positions 6357-6480]
C
[91 nt withheld, positions 6482-6572]
A
[49 nt withheld, positions 6574-6622]
CCTTTGACGTTGGAGTCCACGTTCTTT
[37 nt withheld, positions 6650-6686]
ACCCTATCTCGGTCTATTCTTTTGATTTATAAGGGATTTTGCCGATTTCGGCCTATTGGTTAAAAAATGA
GCTGATTTAACAAAAATTTAACGCGAATTTTAACAAAATATTAACGCTTACAATTTAGGTGGCACTTTTC
GGGGAAATGTGCGCGGAACCCCTATTTGTTTATTTTTCTAAATACATTCAAATATGTATCCGCTCATGAG
ACAATAACCCTGATAAATGCTTCAATAATATTGAAAAAGGAAGAGTATGAGTATTCAACATTTCCGTGTC
GCCCTTATTCCCTTTTTTGCGGCATTTTGCCTTCCTGTTTTTGCTCACCCAGAAACGCTGGTGAAAGTAA
AAGATGCTGAAGATCAGTTGGGTGCACGAGTGGGTTACATCGAACTGGATCTCAACAGCGGTAAGATCCT
TGAGAGTTTTCGCCCCGAAGAACGTTTTCCAATGATGAGCACTTTTAAAGTTCTGCTATGTGGCGCGGTA
TTATCCCGTATTGACGCCGGGCAAGAGCAACTCGGTCGCCGCATACACTATTCTCAGAATGACTTGGTTG
AGTACTCACCAGTCACAGAAAAGCATCTTACGGATGGCATGACAGTAAGAGAATTATGCAGTGCTGCCAT
AACCATGAGTGATAACACTGCGGCCAACTTACTTCTGACAACGATCGGAGGACCGAAGGAGCTAACCGCT
TTTTTGCACAACATGGGGGATCATGTAACTCGCCTTGATCGTTGGGAACCGGAGCTGAATGAAGCCATAC
CAAACGACGAGCGTGACACCACGATGCCTGTAGCAATGGCAACAACGTTGCGCAAACTATTAACTGGCGA
ACTACTTACTCTAGCTTCCCGGCAACAATTAATAGACTGGATGGAGGCGGATAAAGTTGCAGGACCACTT
CTGCGCTCGGCCCTTCCGGCTGGCTGGTTTATTGCTGATAAATCTGGAGCCGGTGAGCGTGGGTCTCGCG
GTATCATTGCAGCACTGGGGCCAGATGGTAAGCCCTCCCGTATCGTAGTTATCTACACGACGGGGAGTCA
GGCAACTATGGATGAACGAAATAGACAGATCGCTGAGATAGGTGCCTCACTGATTAAGCATTGGTAACTG
TCAGACCAAGTTTACTCATATATACTTTAGATTGATTTAAAACTTCATTTTTAATTTAAAAGGATCTAGG
TGAAGATCCTTTTTGATAATCTCATGACCAAAATCCCTTAACGTGAGTTTTCGTTCCACTGAGCGTCAGA
CCCCGTAGAAAAGATCAAAGGATCTTCTTGAGATCCTTTTTTTCTGCGCGTAATCTGCTGCTTGCAAACA
AAAAAACCACCGCTACCAGCGGTGGTTTGTTTGCCGGATCAAGAGCTACCAACTCTTTTTCCGAAGGTAA
CTGGCTTCAGCAGAGCGCAGATACCAAATACTGTTCTTCTAGTGTAGCCGTAGTTAGGCCACCACTTCAA
GAACTCTGTAGCACCGCCTACATACCTCGCTCTGCTAATCCTGTTACCAGTGGCTGCTGCCAGTGGCGAT
AAGTCGTGTCTTACCGGGTTGGACTCAAGACGATAGTTACCGGATAAGGCGCAGCGGTCGGGCTGAACGG
GGGGTTCGTGCACACAGCCCAGCTTGGAGCGAACGACCTACACCGAACTGAGATACCTACAGCGTGAGCT
ATGAGAAAGCGCCACGCTTCCCGAAGGGAGAAAGGCGGACAGGTATCCGGTAAGCGGCAGGGTCGGAACA
GGAGAGCGCACGAGGGAGCTTCCAGGGGGAAACGCCTGGTATCTTTATAGTCCTGTCGGGTTTCGCCACC
TCTGACTTGAGCGTCGATTTTTGTGATGCTCGTCAGGGGGGCGGAGCCTATGGAAAAACGCCAGCAACGC
GGCCTTTTTACGGTTCCTGGCCTTTTGCTGGCCTTTTGCTCACATGTTCTTTCCTGCGTTATCCCCTGAT
TCTGTGGATAACCGTATTACCGCCTTTGAGTGAGCTGATACCGCTCGCCGCAGCCGAACGACCGAGCGCA
GCGAGTCAGTGAGCGAGGAAGCGGAAG
Features (pLannotate 1.2.2; 17 found; start..end, strand, type, name):
      2..94      +  CDS            lacI (fragment): lac repressor; lacI; The lac repressor binds to the lac operator to inhibit transcription in E. coli. This inhibition can be relieved by adding lactose or isopropyl-β-D-thiogalactopyranoside (IPTG).
    107..128     +  protein_bind   CAP binding site: CAP binding activates transcription in the presence of cAMP. E. coli catabolite activator protein
    143..173     +  promoter       lac promoter: promoter for the E. coli lac operon
    181..197     +  protein_bind   lac operator: The lac repressor binds to the lac operator to inhibit transcription in E. coli. This inhibition can be relieved by adding lactose or isopropyl-β-D-thiogalactopyranoside (IPTG). lac repressor encoded by lacI
    258..388     -  repeat_region  AAV2 ITR (fragment): inverted terminal repeat of adeno-associated virus serotype 2 inverted
   1239..1371    +  intron         chimeric intron: chimera between introns from human β-globin and immunoglobulin heavy chain genes
   1416..1434    +  promoter       T7 promoter: promoter for bacteriophage T7 RNA polymerase
   1454..3211    +  CDS            EZR: EZRI_HUMAN - Also known as VIL2. Experimental evidence at protein level: Swiss-Prot protein existence level 1. Probably involved in connections of major cytoskeletal structures to the plasma membrane. In epithelial cells, required for the formation of microvilli and membrane ruffles on the apical pole. Along with PLEKHG6, required for normal macropinocytosis. From Homo sapiens (Human).
   3224..4981    +  CDS            EZR: EZRI_HUMAN - Also known as VIL2. Experimental evidence at protein level: Swiss-Prot protein existence level 1. Probably involved in connections of major cytoskeletal structures to the plasma membrane. In epithelial cells, required for the formation of microvilli and membrane ruffles on the apical pole. Along with PLEKHG6, required for normal macropinocytosis. From Homo sapiens (Human).
   5768..5889    -  polyA_signal   SV40 poly(A) signal: SV40 polyadenylation signal
   5912..5980    -  CDS            large T antigen (fragment): large T antigen from SV40 (simian virus 40)
   6051..6181    +  repeat_region  AAV2 ITR (fragment): inverted terminal repeat of adeno-associated virus serotype 2 inverted
   6195..6352    +  CDS            lacZα (fragment): LacZα fragment of β-galactosidase; lacZ fragment
   6357..6785    +  rep_origin     f1 ori (sequence partly withheld): f1 bacteriophage origin of replication; arrow indicates direction of (+) strand synthesis
   6838..6942    +  promoter       AmpR promoter: bla
   6943..7803    +  CDS            AmpR: β-lactamase; bla; confers resistance to ampicillin, carbenicillin, and related antibiotics
   7974..8562    +  rep_origin     ori: high-copy-number ColE1/pMB1/pBR322/pUC origin of replication
