[The description below was written by a language model from this plasmid's Addgene catalogue record and pLannotate feature annotations shown in this document.]
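Description:
pZac2.1-GfaABC1D-2xEzrin-BioID2-HA is a mammalian expression plasmid built on the pZac2.1 backbone. The feature table shows two AAV2 inverted terminal repeat fragments flanking the expression cassette, so it has the layout of an AAV cis (transfer) plasmid, although the catalogue entry lists it only as a mammalian expression vector. It is propagated in E. coli through a high-copy ColE1/pUC-type origin and selected with ampicillin via the β-lactamase gene. An f1 phage origin and remnants of a lac cloning region (lacI and lacZα fragments, lac promoter and operator) also sit in the bacterial backbone. The recorded growth strain is a recombination-deficient "stable" type, which suits a plasmid containing both ITRs and a tandem repeat.

The payload is an open reading frame containing two tandem copies of mouse ezrin (Ezr), a protein linking the cytoskeleton to the plasma membrane, fused at the C-terminus to the proximity-labelling biotin ligase BioID2 and an HA epitope tag. The annotation tool detected both ezrin copies, labelling them by homology to the human protein, but did not annotate BioID2-HA, which presumably occupies the unannotated stretch between the second copy and the SV40 polyadenylation signal. Likewise, the astrocyte-selective gfaABC1D promoter (a compact GFAP-derived promoter) named in the record is not annotated. It would fall in the gap between the left ITR and a chimeric β-globin/immunoglobulin intron that precedes the coding sequence, alongside a T7 promoter.

The stated purpose is overexpression of the doubled ezrin in astrocytes. The depositor notes that a related plasmid carries a single ezrin copy.
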