Addgene plasmid #227681: pZac2.1-GfaABC1D-2xEzrin-BioID2-HA
Purpose: To over express 2x Ezrin under gfaABC1D promoter in astrocytes
Depositing lab: Cagla Eroglu. Depositing organization: Duke University. Publication: PD-linked LRRK2 G2019S mutation impairs astrocyte morphology and synapse maintenance via ERM hyperphosphorylation. Wang S, Baumert R, Séjourné G, Bindu DS, Dimond K, Sakers K, Vazquez L, Moore JL, Tan CX, Takano T, Rodriguez MP, Brose N, Bradley L, Lessing R, Soderling SH, La Spada AR, Eroglu C. eLife 2025 [Reviewed Preprint] 14:RP107556. doi: https://doi.org/10.7554/eLife.107556.1.
Backbone
  Vector backbone: pZac2.1
  Vector type: Mammalian Expression
Growth in bacteria
  Bacterial resistance: Ampicillin, 100 μg/mL
  Growth temperature: 37°C
  Growth strain: NEB Stable
  Copy number: Unknown
Gene/Insert
  Gene/Insert name: 2x Ezrin
  Species: M. musculus (mouse)
  Entrez Gene: Ezr (a.k.a. Vil2, p81)
  Tag / fusion protein: BioID2-HA (C terminal on insert)
Terms and licenses: Academic/Nonprofit Terms; Industry Terms: Not Available to Industry
Depositor comments: Please visit https://doi.org/10.1101/2023.04.09.536178 for bioRxiv preprint. Please note: This plasmid contains two tandem copies of Ezrin upstream of the BioID-HA tags within the expressed ORF. Please see Plasmid 176744: pZac2.1 gfaABC1D-Ezr-BioID2-HA (https://www.addgene.org/176744/) for a similar plasmid containing a single copy of Ezrin.
How to cite: pZac2.1-GfaABC1D-2xEzrin-BioID2-HA was a gift from Cagla Eroglu (Addgene plasmid # 227681 ; http://n2t.net/addgene:227681 ; RRID:Addgene_227681)
